Addgene plasmid #160730: pSL1142 (pSPIN, pBBR1 backbone)
Purpose: Single-plasmid V. cholerae CAST system, encodes all proteins, crRNA, and donor DNA. Entry vector encodes non-targeting crRNA, with BsaI sites for spacer cloning. pBBR1 backbone.
Depositing lab: Samuel H. Sternberg. Depositing organization: Columbia University. Publication: CRISPR RNA-guided integrases for high-efficiency, multiplexed bacterial genome engineering. Vo PLH, Ronda C, Klompe SE, Chen EE, Acree C, Wang HH, Sternberg SH. Nat Biotechnol. 2020 Nov 23. pii: 10.1038/s41587-020-00745-y. doi: 10.1038/s41587-020-00745-y. PubMed 33230293.
Backbone
  Vector backbone: pBBR1
  Vector type: Bacterial Expression
Growth in bacteria
  Bacterial resistance: Kanamycin, 50 μg/mL
  Growth temperature: 37°C
  Growth strain: DH5alpha
  Copy number: Low Copy
Gene/Insert
  Gene/Insert name: VchCAST proteins, crRNA, and donor DNA
  Species: V. cholerae
  Promoter: J23119
  Cloning method: Gibson Cloning
  Sequencing primers: 5′ cgccttcttgacgagttc; 3′ GCTAGTTATTGCTCAGCGG
Terms and licenses: Academic/Nonprofit Terms; Industry Terms: Not Available to Industry
Depositor comments: Previously referred to as INTEGRATE.
How to cite: pSL1142 (pSPIN, pBBR1 backbone) was a gift from Samuel H. Sternberg (Addgene plasmid # 160730 ; http://n2t.net/addgene:160730 ; RRID:Addgene_160730)
