[The description below was written by a language model from this plasmid's Addgene catalogue record and pLannotate feature annotations shown in this document.]
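Description:
pSL1142 (pSPIN, pBBR1 backbone) is a low-copy bacterial expression plasmid of about 14 kb that carries a complete Vibrio cholerae CRISPR-associated transposon (VchCAST) system on one molecule. This system was previously called INTEGRATE. The plasmid replicates from the pBBR1 oriV with its cognate Rep protein, a broad-host-range replicon from Bordetella bronchiseptica that allows maintenance in species beyond E. coli. Selection is with kanamycin through a Tn5-derived neo (nptII) gene. The short annotated fragments of ble, Tn5 transposase, CmR, TcR, lacZα, lacI and RSF ori appear to be vestiges of the backbone and of earlier cloning steps rather than functional parts.

According to the catalogue entry, the payload encodes all the VchCAST proteins, a crRNA and the donor DNA, and the constitutive synthetic promoter J23119 is listed as the promoter. In the feature table, J23119 and a T7 terminator lie on the same strand and bracket a roughly 8.4 kb region with no annotation. This region presumably holds the crRNA and protein-coding genes, but the annotation tool did not recognise them, so their order and identity cannot be read from the table. An intact cat (chloramphenicol acetyltransferase) gene sits just beyond the terminator. It may belong to the donor cargo, but the record does not say so.

This is the entry version of the vector. Its crRNA is non-targeting, and BsaI sites allow a chosen spacer to be cloned in. With a targeting spacer in place, the system is used for RNA-guided integration of the donor into bacterial genomes, and the associated work describes high-efficiency and multiplexed bacterial genome engineering.
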