Features (pLannotate 1.2.2; 13 found; start..end, strand, type, name):
     28..144     -  CDS            CmR (fragment): chloramphenicol acetyltransferase; cat; confers resistance to chloramphenicol
    144..296     -  CDS            ble (fragment): BLE_KLEPN - Experimental evidence at protein level: Swiss-Prot protein existence level 1. Binding protein with a strong affinity to the bleomycin family of antibiotics. Binds to CL990; an antimitotic-antibiotic compound. From Klebsiella pneumoniae.
    320..1111    -  CDS            neo: KKA2_KLEPN - Also known as kan, nptII. Experimental evidence at protein level: Swiss-Prot protein existence level 1. Resistance to kanamycin, neomycin, paromomycin, ribostamycin, butirosin and gentamicin B. From Klebsiella pneumoniae.
   1143..1427    -  CDS            tnpA (fragment): TN5P_ECOLX - Also known as tnp. Experimental evidence at protein level: Swiss-Prot protein existence level 1. Mediates transposition of transposon Tn5 by a 'cut and paste' mechanism. First, the monomeric transposase binds the 19 bp inverted DNA repeats flanking the transposon. Then, dimerization of the DNA- bound transposase creates a synaptic DNA complex. After nicking of the first DNA strand, excision of the transposon proceeds through a series of intermediates. The transposase then mediates the insertion of the transposon at a new site by strand transfer. The activity of the wild- type tran
   2591..3362    +  rep_origin     pBBR1 oriV: replication origin of the broad-host-range plasmid pBBR1 from Bordetella bronchiseptica; requires the pBBR1 Rep protein for replication
   3363..4025    +  CDS            pBBR1 Rep: replication protein for the broad-host-range plasmid pBBR1 from Bordetella bronchiseptica
   4086..4155    +  CDS            TcR (fragment): tetracycline efflux protein; tet; confers resistance to tetracycline
   4274..4343    -  CDS            lacZα (fragment): LacZα fragment of β-galactosidase; lacZ fragment
   4542..5198    -  CDS            cat: CAT_ECOLX - Experimental evidence at protein level: Swiss-Prot protein existence level 1. This enzyme is an effector of chloramphenicol resistance in bacteria. From Escherichia coli. This protein is used as a marker in many commonly used cloning vectors, such as pACYC184.
   5353..5400    -  terminator     T7 terminator: transcription terminator for bacteriophage T7 RNA polymerase
  13842..13876   -  promoter       J23119 promoter: bacterial promoter (Registry of Standard Biological Parts BBa J23119)
  13885..13970   -  rep_origin     RSF ori (fragment): Plasmids containing the RSF 1030 origin of replication can be propagated in E. coli cells that contain additional plasmids with compatible origins.
  13970..17      -  CDS            lacI (fragment) (across the origin): lac repressor; lacI; The lac repressor binds to the lac operator to inhibit transcription in E. coli. This inhibition can be relieved by adding lactose or isopropyl-β-D-thiogalactopyranoside (IPTG).
>Addgene plasmid #160730 | pSL1142 (pSPIN, pBBR1 backbone) | addgene full sequence | sequence record 357931 | Addgene NGS Result
GTTTGCGTATTGGGCGCATGCATAAAAACTGTTGTAATTCATTAAGCATTCTGCCGACATGGAAGCCATC
ACAAACGGCATGATGAACCTGAATCGCCAGCGGCATCAGCACCTTGTCGCCTTGCGTATAATATTTGCCC
ATGGGGGTGGGCGAAGAACTCCAGCATGAGATCCCCGCGCTGGAGGATCATCCAGCCGGCGTCCCGGAAA
ACGATTCCGAAGCCCAACCTTTCATAGAAGGCGGCGGTGGAATCGAAATCTCGTGATGGCAGGTTGGGCG
TCGCTTGGTCGGTCATTTCGAACCCCAGAGTCCCGCTCAGAAGAACTCGTCAAGAAGGCGATAGAAGGCG
ATGCGCTGCGAATCGGGAGCGGCGATACCGTAAAGCACGAGGAAGCGGTCAGCCCATTCGCCGCCAAGCT
CTTCAGCAATATCACGGGTAGCCAACGCTATGTCCTGATAGCGGTCCGCCACACCCAGCCGGCCACAGTC
GATGAATCCAGAAAAGCGGCCATTTTCCACCATGATATTCGGCAAGCAGGCATCGCCATGGGTCACGACG
AGATCCTCGCCGTCGGGCATGCGCGCCTTGAGCCTGGCGAACAGTTCGGCTGGCGCGAGCCCCTGATGCT
CTTCGTCCAGATCATCCTGATCGACAAGACCGGCTTCCATCCGAGTACGTGCTCGCTCGATGCGATGTTT
CGCTTGGTGGTCGAATGGGCAGGTAGCCGGATCAAGCGTATGCAGCCGCCGCATTGCATCAGCCATGATG
GATACTTTCTCGGCAGGAGCAAGGTGAGATGACAGGAGATCCTGCCCCGGCACTTCGCCCAATAGCAGCC
AGTCCCTTCCCGCTTCAGTGACAACGTCGAGCACAGCTGCGCAAGGAACGCCCGTCGTGGCCAGCCACGA
TAGCCGCGCTGCCTCGTCTTGCAGTTCATTCAGGGCACCGGACAGGTCGGTCTTGACAAAAAGAACCGGG
CGCCCCTGCGCTGACAGCCGGAACACGGCGGCATCAGAGCAGCCGATTGTCTGTTGTGCCCAGTCATAGC
CGAATAGCCTCTCCACCCAAGCGGCCGGAGAACCTGCGTGCAATCCATCTTGTTCAATCATGCGAAACGA
TCCTCATCCTGTCTCTTGATCAGATCTTGATCCCCTGCGCCATCAGATCCTTGGCGGCAAGAAAGCCATC
CAGTTTACTTTGCAGGGCTTCCCAACCTTACCAGAGGGCGCCCCAGCTGGCAATTCCGGTTCGCTTGCTG
TCCATAAAACCGCCCAGTCTAGCTATCGCCATGTAAGCCCACTGCAAGCTACCTGCTTTCTCTTTGCGCT
TGCGTTTTCCCTTGTCCAGATAGCCCAGTAGCTGACATTCATCCCAGGTGGCACTTTTCGGGGAAATGTG
CGCGCCCGCGTTCCTGCTGGCGCTGGGCCTGTTTCTGGCGCTGGACTTCCCGCTGTTCCGTCAGCAGCTT
TTCGCCCACGGCCTTGATGATCGCGGCGGCCTTGGCCTGCATATCCCGATTCAACGGCCCCAGGGCGTCC
AGAACGGGCTTCAGGCGCTCCCGAAGGTCACGGGCCGTCTCTTGGGCTTGATCGGCCTTCTTGCGCATCT
CACGCGCTCCTGCGGCGGCCTGTAGGGCAGGCTCATACCCCTGCCGAACCGCTTTTGTCAGCCGGTCGGC
CACGGCTTCCGGCGTCTCAACGCGCTTTGAGATTCCCAGCTTTTCGGCCAATCCCTGCGGTGCATAGGCG
CGTGGCTCGACCGCTTGCGGGCTGATGGTGACGTGGCCCACTGGTGGCCGCTCCAGGGCCTCGTAGAACG
CCTGAATGCGCGTGTGACGTGCCTTGCTGCCCTCGATGCCCCGTTGCAGCCCTAGATCGGCCACAGCGGC
CGCAAACGTGGTCTGGTCGCGGGTCATCTGCGCTTTGTTGCCGATGAACTCCTTGGCCGACAGCCTGCCG
TCCTGCGTCAGCGGCACCACGAACGCGGTCATGTGCGGGCTGGTTTCGTCACGGTGGATGCTGGCCGTCA
CGATGCGATCCGCCCCGTACTTGTCCGCCAGCCACTTGTGCGCCTTCTCGAAGAACGCCGCCTGCTGTTC
TTGGCTGGCCGACTTCCACCATTCCGGGCTGGCCGTCATGACGTACTCGACCGCCAACACAGCGTCCTTG
CGCCGCTTCTCTGGCAGCAACTCGCGCAGTCGGCCCATCGCTTCATCGGTGCTGCTGGCCGCCCAGTGCT
CGTTCTCTGGCGTCCTGCTGGCGTCAGCGTTGGGCGTCTCGCGCTCGCGGTAGGCGTGCTTGAGACTGGC
CGCCACGTTGCCCATTTTCGCCAGCTTCTTGCATCGCATGATCGCGTATGCCGCCATGCCTGCCCCTCCC
TTTTGGTGTCCAACCGGCTCGACGGGGGCAGCGCAAGGCGGTGCCTCCGGCGGGCCACTCAATGCTTGAG
TATACTCACTAGACTTTGCTTCGCAAAGTCGTGACCGCCTACGGCGGCTGCGGCGCCCTACGGGCTTGCT
CTCCGGGCTTCGCCCTGCGCGGTCGCTGCGCTCCCTTGCCAGCCCGTGGATATGTGGACGATGGCCGCGA
GCGGCCACCGGCTGGCTCGCTTCGCTCGGCCCGTGGACAACCCTGCTGGACAAGCTGATGGACAGGCTGC
GCCTGCCCACGAGCTTGACCACAGGGATTGCCCACCGGCTACCCAGCCTTCGACCACATACCCACCGGCT
CCAACTGCGCGGCCTGCGGCCTTGCCCCATCAATTTTTTTAATTTTCTCTGGGGAAAAGCCTCCGGCCTG
CGGCCTGCGCGCTTCGCTTGCCGGTTGGACACCAAGTGGAAGGCGGGTCAAGGCTCGCGCAGCGACCGCG
CAGCGGCTTGGCCTTGACGCGCCTGGAACGACCCAAGCCTATGCGAGTGGGGGCAGTCGAAGGGCGAAGC
CCGCCCGCCTGCCCCCCGAGCCTCACGGCGGCGAGTGCGGGGGTTCCAAGGGGGCAGCGCCACCTTGGGC
AAGGCCGAAGGCCGCGCAGTCGATCAACAAGCCCCGGAGGGGCCACTTTTTGCCGGAGGGGGAGCCGCGC
CGAAGGCGTGGGGGAACCCCGCAGGGGTGCCCTTCTTTGGGCACCAAAGAACTAGATATAGGGCGAAATG
CGAAAGACTTAAAAATCAACAACTTAAAAAAGGGGGGTACGCAACAGCTCATTGCGGCACCCCCCGCAAT
AGCTCATTGCGTAGGTTAAAGAAAATCTGTAATTGACTGCCACTTTTACGCAACGCATAATTGTTGTCGC
GCTGCCGAAAAGTTGCAGCTGATTGCGCATGGTGCCGCAACCGTGCGGCACCCCTACCGCATGGAGATAA
GCATGGCCACGCAGTCCAGAGAAATCGGCATTCAAGCCAAGAACAAGCCCGGTCACTGGGTGCAAACGGA
ACGCAAAGCGCATGAGGCGTGGGCCGGGCTTATTGCGAGGAAACCCACGGCGGCAATGCTGCTGCATCAC
CTCGTGGCGCAGATGGGCCACCAGAACGCCGTGGTGGTCAGCCAGAAGACACTTTCCAAGCTCATCGGAC
GTTCTTTGCGGACGGTCCAATACGCAGTCAAGGACTTGGTGGCCGAGCGCTGGATCTCCGTCGTGAAGCT
CAACGGCCCCGGCACCGTGTCGGCCTACGTGGTCAATGACCGCGTGGCGTGGGGCCAGCCCCGCGACCAG
TTGCGCCTGTCGGTGTTCAGTGCCGCCGTGGTGGTTGATCACGACGACCAGGACGAATCGCTGTTGGGGC
ATGGCGACCTGCGCCGCATCCCGACCCTGTATCCGGGCGAGCAGCAACTACCGACCGGCCCCGGCGAGGA
GCCGCCCAGCCAGCCCGGCATTCCGGGCATGGAACCAGACCTGCCAGCCTTGACCGAAACGGAGGAATGG
GAACGGCGCGGGCAGCAGCGCCTGCCGATGCCCGATGAGCCGTGTTTTCTGGACGATGGCGAGCCGTTGG
AGCCGCCGACACGGGTCACGCTGCCGCGCCGGTAGCACTTGGGTTGCGCAGCAACCCGTAAGTGCGCTGT
TCCAGACTATCGGCTGTAGCCGCCTCGCCGCCCTATACCTTGTCTGCCTCCCCGCGTTGCGTCGCGGTGC
ATGGAGCCGGGCCACCTCGACCTGAATGGAAGCCGGCGGCACCTCGCTAACGGATTCACCGTTTTTATCA
GGCTCTGGGAGGCAGAATAAATGATCATATCGTCAATTATTACCTCCACGGGGAGAGCCTGAGCAAACTG
GCCGCAAGGCGATTAAGTTGGGTAACGCCAGGGTTTTCCCAGTCACGACGTTGTAAAACGACGGCCAGTG
AATTCGAGCTCGGTACCTGTTGATGCAACCATAAAGTGATATTTAATAATTATTTATAATCAGCAACTTA
ACCACAAAACAACCATATATTGATATCTCACAAAACAACCATAAGTTGATATTTTTGTGAATCGAGTATT
TCAGCAAAACTACTGCAGTAAGGACTCTAGAAGGGCACCAATAACTGCCTTAAAAAAATTACGCCCCGCC
CTGCCACTCATCGCAGTACTGTTGTAATTCATTAAGCATTCTGCCGACATGGAAGCCATCACAAACGGCA
TGATGAACCTGAATCGCCAGCGGCATCAGCACCTTGTCGCCTTGCGTATAATATTTGCCCATAGTGAAAA
CGGGGGCGAAGAAGTTGTCCATATTGGCCACGTTTAAATCAAAACTGGTGAAACTCACCCAGGGATTGGC
TGAGACGAAAAACATATTCTCAATAAACCCTTTAGGGAAATAGGCCAGGTTTTCACCGTAACACGCCACA
TCTTGCGAATATATGTGTAGAAACTGCCGGAAATCGTCGTGGTATTCACTCCAGAGCGATGAAAACGTTT
CAGTTTGCTCATGGAAAACGGTGTAACAAGGGTGAACACTATCCCATATCACCAGCTCACCGTCTTTCAT
TGCCATACGGAACTCCGGATGAGCATTCATCAGGCGGGCAAGAATGTGAATAAAGGCCGGATAAAACTTG
TGCTTATTTTTCTTTACGGTCTTTAAAAAGGCCGTAATATCCAGCTGAACGGTCTGGTTATAGGTACATT
GAGCAACTGACTGAAATGCCTCAAAATGTTCTTTACGATGCCATTGGGATATATCAACGGTGGTATATCC
AGTGATTTTTTTCTCCATGGATCCCCGGAAATGACCTCGAGGAAAATGTCGTAAACTTACTGAAGTTTAG
ACCATGAAGAGGCAATATCAATTTATGGGTGTGATAATTATCAATTTATGGGTGTAATTATCATTTTATG
GTTGTATCAACAACAAATGCCTGAGGTTTCAGCAAAAAACCCCTCAAGACCCGTTTAGAGGCCCCAAGGG
GTTATGCTAGTTATTGCTCAGCGGTGGCAGCAGCGCAGCAGCCTAGGTTATTCGAAAAAGTTTTTATTTC
TACCTGGTTTACTCACTCTCGGGGTTGAATGTCTCAAATAGTCCTCCCAACCAATATCTTTTGGTGGCGG
TCGTAACATATCTTCTGTTACCTCAACACCCTCCTCAAAAGGATTTTTCCATGAGTTGGGTTTATCGCCC
GATGTCAACTTCGATGCAAAAACGAAATCTTCTTCGGTTATCGTCTCATGCTGATTATCAATTGCTTCGA
TAGATGCTTGATAAATAAGGTTTCTCAACGAACGCATGTTTCCCTGAGAGAATGCATACAATTTTTTCTG
CAAACTTTCGTTGGCTAAGCCAGCCTGTTTTTCAAAAGGTAGGGCTTTATCAAGGTATTCCAAAAAAGTT
TTAAATACACCTCTACCTCCCTGGTAGCTAAAGGGGCGCAGTTCAACCTGAATGGAAAATCGCCCGTGAA
GTTGCGAGTTTGCTTGCAGTACAACTTTTGAGTATGGCATACCAAATATAACAATTGGACATTTCGTTTT
GTTAAGTATCATTTTTAGCCAATTACCTACTTGGGTAAGAACCCGATTTGACCTTTCTTCCACCAAATGT
TGGAACTCATCGATAATAATCAGCTTCACGCCGACCGCAGGGATTAATTCAGTCAGTCTTTTCGTCAATC
TAGCTAAGTCAGTTTCATAAAGTGCTAGCGGGTCACCCATTTCAACCAGCAATTCCCTTGCTGCATCTAC
TGGCTTCGCATTGTCTGGCAACTCAATATGCAAAACCGGTATTATATCGCCCCCGGCTTCGGACTCTCTT
CTGTTTTGATTTAAGTATTTCTTGATGACGGTCGTTTTACCTACACCCGAAGCACCATAGACCATCATGC
ATGTAGGCTCAGACTCTAGGTCTGATAGATCTCTACATCTATCCATGTAACTCAAGATTTTCCTAACGCT
CGGTGTGGATACAAATGCCCTTTTAGCTCTTGATATACGAGCCTCACGCGTTTCACTCATTTGACGATTT
CTCAGACATAATCAATATCCCAATCGTCATTATCTGCACTAACGATTTCATCTTCATGTTTTTGTATCGA
GGCCGGGTTCGCATTACTGATTGACTTAGCCCTTGCGCTATTCTCTTGATGCCTAGCGCCACGCCTCCGA
GCTCTGATTTTGTTAGTCTTAACAATTGAACGATCTGCGATTTCTTCAATTTTTATTTCTGCATCAATTT
CCTTGTCCTCATCATATTCTGCTGAATTTAGTTCTGCTTGATATTTCATGTTATATTTATGTTGCCAAAG
TGATACTCTACTTGCATATTCGTAGTCAATCGCATTAACTGTAAAGTACTCATTCATATCCTCATCCAAC
ACCCAAATAACTGCCATACACTCAGGGTTATACTTGAACTGAACTTTATGGTTTCCTTTCTTCCCTCTAT
ATTCAGCTAAACGGTCATTGCTATAACTCAGTTCTTTGTAGACAGTTATCCCTACTTTAGTAAGTTGTTT
GTAATCAACAATAGCAAATTTAAAGTCTAATTCGTCTTTAGAACCAGAGAACTCCTCTGGTTCCCATTCT
TGACAACCCTTTTTCCACGCAACATTAGGACAATTAGTGCCTCTCTGATTGGGTTTTTTATGATAAATAT
CCACCAACCAAATTAAGTAAATTTCTCTAATCTCATTGAGTGTAAGGGTAGCTTCTCCCACAGAGTCGTA
CCCTTCTCTTTGAAGGTACTGGCTGAAGGATTTCCCAGGTAAATCGTCTAACAGAGAAGTATTAATAGTC
CCGTAGTTACGTTCAACATGAGGTTTGTTGTCGGGCGTCTCAACTTTATTTTGATGCACATTGATCAATA
GTGATTCACATGCTTGATCAAATGCTTTCGACAAAAACTCTTTACCATTATCAGTTACGAGTAGGTCTGG
GATGCCATAACATAGCCATTCATTCTCGATCGATTCATACGAGGAGATTAAGTCATCTTTGCGTTGTATT
GCATTCTTAAGTGCAAGGGAAACCGACACATAGCTAGGAGGCTCGAAACCTAAATAAAAACCGATTACAG
CTTTACTGTAACAATCAACCAATTGAGTAAGCCAAGGTCGGCCCAATGGGATTCGATACTCTTCGTGTAC
TGCAAAAAGGTCAACGACAGTGTGATCTATTTCAACCCTCTCTAGCACGCTAGACGTGAGGATCTTTTTT
CCCATTCGGCGAAACTCTCTCTTAGCTACTCTCTCCCCTTTCCCTGCGGCTAATAACTCAAATGGGGTTT
TCTTTTTTACTCGCTTTCTTACAGATTCGTACTTAGGATACGTGTATTTCGTTCCATGAGTTAGATTGTA
TTGACGAACTTTTCGTCGAACACGTTTATATGCAGAGCTAACATTGACTTTTCGTCCAGATATAACTCTT
TCAACTGCCTGTTCCATAATAGAATCAACAACTGTTGACACTTTTGTCTCTCTATTACCTCTATCCTTGA
TATTAGGTGCTAAGCTAATGGGGTTGTAGTCTGATTTTCGAAAAGCAAGCCACCATCGATATATCGTTAT
TGCACTGGGTATTTTTCTACTATAGTTTTGCTGTAGCTCTACACGATGTGGTTCAATTGATTTGGCCACA
ATGGTTTCGCACTTTCGCGCTAAAAAGCGAAGAATGCTTAATCGGAAATTAATCTCTACCGCAATTGTTT
CGGGAAATGCTGATATATCTTGATACGTAACACTTTCTAGACAATTAGCGCTAGAGACAAGCTCTATCGA
TTCAAGCGTATCTTGGGAAGAGACTGCTTTTCTATGGAAACTTGAGAACCCTTTCTTAGCCATAACTGGC
CAACTCAAATCGAGATTCAAGAGATAGAGGCTTATCCAAACGTGTATCGAGTAAACACCTTGACAGCAAA
TCGCACAAAATTGGTAAAACAGTTCGGCCTTTTAAACCCAACTGTTCTCCCAAGCATCTTGCAGATTGGG
CGCCATTGTACTTTATTATTTTTAAGAGAGAGTTATGTACGTTATTCAGCTCATCTTTCGAAGCATAACG
ATGCATGCGCTTAAGATTATTTAATACAACCGTATCCCTAATATCACTCTCTTCAACAAGCTCCAATTCT
AGCCCTAGTTCAGTTGCTGCTTTTACTTTCGCCTCCCATTCAACATCAAAATCAGGTTTGTTCTTAGCAT
AAGCTGACTTTACTTCATATAGAACAAACTCGTTGGTATCAAATTGAACTAGAAAGTCAGGAACATAGGA
GTGAGACTGACCATTGAGATAATATAAAAATCGAATCGGTTGAGCGCAAAAGCGAACAATACTTGGCTCA
AAATCAAAGTGATAGCAGGCATCACACTCTAGAGTAGATTCTACCGTAATCCTCTTACTCATCTTTACAC
TGACATAACGATGAATGTTTTTTCCGCGAGATTTCGTTAGATTGCGAGCGGGAGTATGGAATGCATACTC
TAACGCCGAAGTCGTAATTGCTGAGGGCGTAGGTAAACTTGTCGCCATGGTATATCTCCTTATTAAAGGT
CAGATTAAGGGTACAGGCTGAAACGAGTTTTCTGAATTTGATAAGCCATAGCTACTAAAAATCGAGTTCC
CCTCACGGGGTTGCTCCGAGAGCATCCTGATATTGAGTCGAAAGTTGCGGTTCGTCTGTTTGCTGGACTC
CCCAAGTGAGTGGTAGTGCGCTATTGCAGTATGCTCTTTTTGAGCAAAAGATGATGGGTCAAATTGCTCG
CCTCTAGATAGAGCACGTTTCTCCAGGCGTCTGATTTTCCTTGCCAGCCCTGCTGCTGTGAGCTTATCTA
TAGATTGACAGCGTCTAAAGGAAACGTATGTACAATCTTCTGGGACGAGAACAGTGTTGGATATATGAAA
GTATTGAAGTTGTTCCATTTGGACGAAATAGTGTTGTTTAAGTAGTAAGTCGAGTTCTATCTTGTTCTTG
CTGACAAATGAAATCTTTTTTCCAACCGTTGCATCACACCAAAGCGGAAATGAAACGCCGATATTTCGTG
TCTCATACTGATAGTTAAATCCATGCAGAACGCGGAGACACTTTGCAGCCAGTGACTCGTTGTTGCACAA
CTCTGGCAGAAAGGTGATTGTCTTATAATACCATTTCACAGTCAGTCTCCTTTATGCTGGAACATCCCAC
CCTTAATCAGGTTAGCCATTAAAAAGTGCATGTCGTTGATAGTTTCTTGAGCGGGAGTTTTGTTGGCGCT
CAACACTTCAATATAGTGCTCTGCTTGTTGTAATATCGAGAAAAAATCTTTTCCGGTAGACGGATGACGG
TAGCAAGTGACATCTTCGCGATGAACCCCAAACCGTCCGACCCTTAGTGGCTCAGTGGCTTCAGGATACC
AGTCGTCAATGGTTGCAATAGCTGCTCCCGTTTTAAAGGCCCCTAGTATTGGCGATCGTTCACCATCAAT
AGTTGTACTCTGAAAAACTCGACTGTTTTGAGTTTTAGATTTACTTTTACTGCCACTTTCTTTTTCTGTG
AAAACTTGGCTTGGCCGCACCATAGCATTCGTTGGCAAGTGCAAGGTGGCCCTGACTTCAAATATCGCCA
GCCCATCAGTACTAGAAAATGCGGTTTTGATCATTTCAACTATAGCAGACCAATTTTTATTATTTTTAAA
GTCTTGCCGTGAGGTGTAGTTAGTACGAATATCTTCAAATCCAACCTTTTCCCCGTTCCAAGGCCAAGGT
GTAAGTACAATGTTCCAGCAATAGGCTTTACGGGTATTTTTCCACAGCCATTTACCGTTGCAAATGTTCA
TCAAATATCGGGTTGCTAGCTCAGTCCAGCCGATTTTCGTTTCGTAGAGCTCGACTAATTGCACTAGCGT
TTGTTTAACTTTGCTTGAGTTACACTTATATGGTTGACGTAGTTCAGAAGAAAACGAGACGGAGAAACTG
CATTCAATATGACTCGCACCGTATGGAACGTGGCAGAAATCAACTTGATGAGGGTTCCCTTGAGCTAACG
CCTCAGCGGTGGCACTTTTTATTGGTTGACCTGAGACATCATAGGCTAATGATGCCGCTTCCATTTGCCC
GAGCAGAGTACGAGAATTGTAGGTTAAAGGTGTTTTTCTATCATCGGGCCAGACGACAAAAAAACAGACA
TCTGATGGGTCGATAGAGCGCTCATAGGCTAGATTTGTCGGTAGTTTCATCGTTGATACTCCTTGGCTGT
ACCACTAGGTAGTTTTGATAGTTCTTTAGCGACCAAAAGATTGTGTTGGGATCAGTCTCTGAGCTAAAGG
TGATTGAGTTAATGAGTCCAATGATGCACTCGGCGATAGCGTGTTTGTAACCTCTGAGGGAGTTTGGTTT
ATCTTTGGGCTCTTCTAACAAGTGGTAACCGACGCAGCTTGCCATGAGCTGATGGTCCTCTGTCATGGCT
GCTAATAGATCACTTAGATTATTGTTTGACTGTGCGTAAAGTGATAACCACCTACCAGCTTCTATTGGCA
GAGATTCGATCGCTGTTTCTAATGTCGAGAATGAGTTGATATGTTTAAAGTCATCAATCGCAATTTTTGC
TGAACCCCGAGCCAATCGCTTTGGTAGTGATGTAACTAACGTATCTTGGTCAATATGTTGAGCAAAGTTG
GTGTTCAAAATAAGGCTAAATACGACATCACACTGCCAGTCATCCCGGGTCGCGGGAGCGGATATAGTCC
CGTCGCCTTTTTCCACAAACTCTGCTGTCAAACCTCGCTTCTCGACATGTAGTTGATGGACGCATATCGC
AAAGGATTCAACACGAAACGATGAGGTGGTGCGATTTATATTCCGTTCAAATGCGTGAACGAAGCCAAAG
AAAGCTGTAAGTGATGGAATCCCCACCGTTACCGGGGAGCTTAAAGCTGTTGCGCCACAAACCCTGATAT
TCGGTAGGACTAAAAACGATCCATTAGTGTGTTGCTCACCATTATTGATTGAATTTGATAACTCTCGTTT
CAAAAGCTCAGTAAAGAGCTTGGTCATCGCTGGATCGTATGCAAAACGTTTTGTGGCTCCTAAGTAAGAT
AGGTCATGATTCAAATGTTGGATAAGTATGTTCGAATCAAGGGTATGGTCTTGCATTGCAAACCAAGATC
TGACCATATTTTGAAGCTCGATTTTGTATTTTCTACGGAGTGCAATCCGAGAGTTTTCAGGTATGAGGCT
TTTGTTGAGGCGCTGGTACTGTTTTAATGACTGAACATGCTCTGACGTCAACCAACTTCGTTTACTGTTT
AATCGGTGATGAGGGGGGCTGGAAAACTTAGCGCCAGACTTTAACATTCTAAATGCGCCGCCACATGTCA
TCGCAGTGACCCCCATGTTGGTAGTTCGGCTAAACCGCGTTATCGCGCTATGCCGATTTTCATCTTGGAG
CCTCTGATGAAAGTGGCTTTGCATCGATAGCGATGCAACAGGAGAGAGTGAAATGTAGGATGTATCACTA
TCGGGGAGAGATATTTGAGTCAGGTAATTTGGTGCGAGTGTGACATTGATAGTCGTGAGAGTAATATCAG
CTAGTTGTTTTGCCATTGCTTTGCAAGTTTTTTGAGAACAACCTAACTTTTTCAAAGTATTCCAAAGTGG
GTGATCTGCATCTTTAAGAAGCTCACCCAAACATGAGATCTCACCATCCCAACAAAACTCATTGGTGAGG
AATGCGCTTTTGTTGACGTATTTTGAATCATGGCTATATGACCAATGGTATGGTGGGATTTTTGAGGACG
AGAGTAGGAAACTCGGTAATTCACCCAGGGCTTGGGTTCGAATCACGCCTTCAGAACGTATATCCGGGAA
TTTTGGGTTATGGCTTTGTCTGTAATTAACGCAATTTATGCAGCTAGCCCACCATTTTTCATCTCGAAGT
TTTTGCTTGCATTTGGCTCGATCGAGCAGGTCTTTCTGATCATCAGTCTTATCGGTTAAATTGACTAATA
TCGTCAGTGCGTCAAGTTCATTACCATCAATTGCAATATGCGGTGTGAGTGGACGAAATGCTCTCTTAAG
TTCAGTTGTTAAGTCGTCAGGATTGGATGCGATTAGTTCTTTCAGAGTTTGCATTTACCACCTCGACACA
TAAAACGAACGGTTAAACTCATCGCTTTGGAACTCAGCTAACCAAAGACAGAAAATATCGCCGAAATGAA
ATAGATAATCGGTAACATCAAGAGGGCTGTTGGGCTTGCTTTTTCGATTTGGCTTCAAGATGCGTTGTTC
AACCATTGATGCAATCTGATCGAGGCTACAATTTAACATTACAGTCGCCTCTAACGCGTTCATTTTGAGG
TTGGCGATTAATCCCTTGTCTTGCCATAAACGATTTTCTAAATAGCAGAGAAGCTCACCAAGGATGATAT
TGTGTTGAAGATTCCGCTCAGGTAACCGAATTGAACCGAAAAACAATCGACCAAGAAGATCTTTTAGTCG
TAATTCAGACGTGCTGACAACAGCATGCTCAAGGTTGAACTCTACTTCATCTTCGATTATCGAGTGGAAT
GACCTTGGCCAGTTTGAGAAAAATTGAACGAACGAAAAGTGATCGAACTCGCTATCTTTAATACCCATCC
ACCAATGAACTAAACCCCATCGGTAGCTTTTAGGAAGATTTGGCAGAGGTTTAGATTCATGGCCAGCAAG
CCAGTTTGAAACAGTACACGCTGCCTCATGACCGTTCTCCCTGCTGGTTAAGGTGATAGGCTCCTTGCAT
TTGCAGCAAATGCCCTTTAACCCAGATACTCGGTAGTCAAACTCCTTACCACAGCTACAAGTGGTAATTA
AAGGTACGTTATGGCTGTGGCAGTATTCGTACCCCTGAAAGTGCCAAAGGTAGGAGGCGTAGCCATTTTC
TCGCAGACACAAAGGACAGCAGGGGATGGAGTGCGTCCGTAGTAAACTGCGAGGAAAGACTTCTGCACCT
CTAACAACCGCGCTAGTTGACGGCGAGTATTTCATGTTTGTTCTGTTAATTGCCAACCCAAGTAGCTCTG
GCGGTTCATTAAATGTCAATTGTGCAAGTTTCAGGAATGACGCAGTTCGTGCGCTGGAACTGTTTTTAGC
TGAGTATGGGTTTATCCGAGTTATATCAGTCGGAAAGGTTTGATAGCCATTATGGTCAATGTCTTGAAGG
AATCGTTTAGTGGCTTCTAGGAAGCGATGGACATCACCGTAGCCATTTTTGTTAGCCACTCGGATAAAGA
AACTTTCTAAACTTTCATCGCTGTAAGGTTTAGGTCTTTGCAAAAACATATGTATATCTCCTTCGCTCGA
ATTCGGATCCGTTATCAGCTACCTACTCGGCAGTTCACGAGACCACCCTAGCTGACAAGACAGAGGTCTC
GTTATCAGCTACCTACTCGGCAGTTCACCCATGGTATATCTCCACGTCGACGCTAGTATTATACCTAGGA
CTGAGCTAGCTGTCAAAGCTTGTGTCCTCGCTCACTGACTCGCTGCGCTCGGTCGTTCGGCTGCGGCGAG
CGGTATCAGCTCACTCAAAGGCGGTAATACGGTTATCCACCAGTCGGGAAACCTGTCGTGCCAGCTGCAT
TAATGAATCGGCCAACGCGCGGGGAGAGGCG
